Addgene plasmid #229185: lvl0-G-Gal4-VP16
Purpose: lvl 0 5 gene
Depositing lab: Ron Weiss. Depositing organization: Massachusetts Institute of Technology. Publication: A platform for rapid prototyping of synthetic gene networks in mammalian cells. Duportet X, Wroblewska L, Guye P, Li Y, Eyquem J, Rieders J, Rimchala T, Batt G, Weiss R. Nucleic Acids Res. 2014 Dec 1;42(21):13440-51. doi: 10.1093/nar/gku1082. Epub 2014 Nov 5. PubMed 25378321.
Backbone
  Vector backbone: lvl0-G [backbone]
  Vector type: Synthetic Biology
Growth in bacteria
  Bacterial resistance: Spectinomycin, 50 μg/mL
  Growth temperature: 37°C
  Growth strain: DH5alpha
  Copy number: High Copy
Gene/Insert
  Gene/Insert name: Gal4-VP16
  Species: H. sapiens (human)
  Cloning method: Restriction Enzyme; 5′ cloning site Unknown (unknown if destroyed)
Terms and licenses: Academic/Nonprofit Terms; Industry Terms: Not Available to Industry
Depositor comments: This plasmid is slightly modified from the version used in Duportet et al. 2014, but does not have any functional differences.
How to cite: lvl0-G-Gal4-VP16 was a gift from Ron Weiss (Addgene plasmid # 229185 ; http://n2t.net/addgene:229185 ; RRID:Addgene_229185)
