[The description below was written by a language model from this plasmid's Addgene catalogue record and pLannotate feature annotations shown in this document.]
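Description:
lvl0-G-Gal4-VP16 is a small (about 3 kb) level 0 "gene" part plasmid from a hierarchical assembly toolkit for rapid prototyping of synthetic gene networks in mammalian cells. It is built on the lvl0-G backbone, classed as a synthetic biology vector, and serves as an E. coli storage and donor plasmid, not a stand-alone expression construct. The feature table shows no mammalian promoter or polyadenylation signal around the insert, which fits a library part meant to be combined with separate promoter parts at later assembly stages. Propagation relies on a high-copy ColE1/pUC-type origin. Selection is with spectinomycin, conferred by an aadA gene (also active against streptomycin) downstream of an AmpR (bla) promoter. Short annotated fragments of an integrase, a gentamicin acetyltransferase and lacI appear to be remnants of the resistance cassette and backbone lineage, not functional genes.

The payload is the synthetic transactivator Gal4-VP16. It consists of the truncated DNA-binding domain of Saccharomyces cerevisiae GAL4, a short region annotated as a partial HA epitope tag, and the herpes simplex virus VP16 transcriptional activation domain. The catalogue lists the insert species as human, but the annotated components are of yeast and viral origin. When expressed, this fusion binds GAL4 recognition (UAS) sites and strongly activates adjacent minimal promoters, making it a common orthogonal activator in engineered circuits. The cloning sites flanking the part are not recorded. The depositor notes that the plasmid is slightly modified from the published version, with no functional differences.
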