Features (pLannotate 1.2.2; 9 found; start..end, strand, type, name):
      1..589     +  rep_origin     ori: high-copy-number ColE1/pMB1/pBR322/pUC origin of replication
    772..821     +  CDS            lacI (fragment): lac repressor; lacI; The lac repressor binds to the lac operator to inhibit transcription in E. coli. This inhibition can be relieved by adding lactose or isopropyl-β-D-thiogalactopyranoside (IPTG).
    847..1287    +  CDS            GAL4 DNA binding domain: DNA binding domain of the GAL4 transcriptional activator; Saccharomyces cerevisiae GAL4 (truncated)
   1324..1349    +  CDS            HA (fragment): HA (human influenza hemagglutinin) epitope tag
   1360..1593    +  CDS            VP16 AD: transcriptional activation domain of herpes simplex virus protein VP16 (Triezenberg et al., 1988; Cousens et al., 1989); UL48
   1722..1826    +  promoter       AmpR promoter: bla
   1817..1897    -  CDS            int (fragment): INT2_ECOLX - Protein inferred from homology: Swiss-Prot protein existence level 3. Putative integrase believed to be involved in the insertion of antibiotic resistance genes into plasmids and transposons. From Escherichia coli.
   1985..2041    +  CDS            GmR (fragment): gentamycin acetyltransferase; aacC1; confers resistance to gentamycin
   2048..2836    +  CDS            aadA: S3AD_ECOLX - Experimental evidence at protein level: Swiss-Prot protein existence level 1. Mediates bacterial resistance to the antibiotics streptomycin and spectinomycin. From Escherichia coli.
>Addgene plasmid #229185 | lvl0-G-Gal4-VP16 | addgene full sequence | sequence record 459758 | Addgene NGS Result
TTGAGATCCTTTTTTTCTGCGCGTAATCTGCTGCTTGCAAACAAAAAAACCACCGCTACCAGCGGTGGTT
TGTTTGCCGGATCAAGAGCTACCAACTCTTTTTCCGAAGGTAACTGGCTTCAGCAGAGCGCAGATACCAA
ATACTGTTCTTCTAGTGTAGCCGTAGTTAGGCCACCACTTCAAGAACTCTGTAGCACCGCCTACATACCT
CGCTCTGCTAATCCTGTTACCAGTGGCTGCTGCCAGTGGCGATAAGTCGTGTCTTACCGGGTTGGACTCA
AGACGATAGTTACCGGATAAGGCGCAGCGGTCGGGCTGAACGGGGGGTTCGTGCACACAGCCCAGCTTGG
AGCGAACGACCTACACCGAACTGAGATACCTACAGCGTGAGCTATGAGAAAGCGCCACGCTTCCCGAAGG
GAGAAAGGCGGACAGGTATCCGGTAAGCGGCAGGGTCGGAACAGGAGAGCGCACGAGGGAGCTTCCAGGG
GGAAACGCCTGGTATCTTTATAGTCCTGTCGGGTTTCGCCACCTCTGACTTGAGCGTCGATTTTTGTGAT
GCTCGTCAGGGGGGCGGAGCCTATGGAAAAACGCCAGCAACGCGGCCTTTTTACGGTTCCTGGCCTTTTG
CTGGCCTTTTGCTCACATGTTCTTTCCTGCGTTATCCCCTGATTCTGTGGATAACCGTATTACCGCCTTT
GAGTGAGCTGATACCGCTCGCCGCAGCCGAACGACCGAGCGCAGCGAGTCAGTGAGCGAGGAAGCGGAAG
AGCGCCCAATACGCAAACCGCCTCTCCCCGCGCGTTGGCCGATTCATTAATCACTCTGTGGTCTCAAGGT
GCCACCATGAAGCTACTGTCCTCTATCGAACAAGCATGCGATATTTGCCGACTTAAAAAGCTCAAGTGCT
CCAAAGAAAAACCGAAGTGCGCCAAGTGTCTGAAGAACAACTGGGAGTGTCGCTACTCTCCCAAAACCAA
AAGGTCCCCGCTGACTAGGGCACATCTGACAGAAGTGGAATCAAGGCTAGAAAGACTGGAACAGCTATTT
CTACTGATTTTTCCTCGAGAGGACCTTGACATGATTTTGAAAATGGATTCTTTACAGGATATAAAAGCAT
TGTTAACAGGATTATTTGTACAAGATAATGTGAATAAAGATGCCGTCACAGATAGATTGGCTTCAGTGGA
GACTGATATGCCTCTAACATTGAGACAGCATAGAATAAGTGCGACATCATCATCGGAAGAGAGTAGTAAC
AAAGGTCAAAGACAGTTGACTGTATCGATGGGCCCCAAGAAGAAGAGGAAGGTGGGATCTGGCTACCCAT
ACGACGTGCCAGATTACGCCGGATCAGGTGCCCCCCCGACCGATGTCAGCCTGGGGGACGAGCTCCACTT
AGACGGCGAGGACGTGGCGATGGCGCATGCCGACGCGCTAGACGATTTCGATCTGGACATGTTGGGGGAC
GGGGATTCCCCGGGTCCGGGATTTACCCCCCACGACTCCGCCCCCTACGGCGCTCTGGATATGGCCGACT
TCGAGTTTGAGCAGATGTTTACCGATGCCCTTGGAATTGACGAGTACGGTGGGTGAGCTTTGAGACCACG
AAGTGGCTCTTCAGTGGACGAAAGGGCCTCGTGATACGCCTATTTTTATAGGTTAATGTCATGATAATAA
TGGTTTCTTAGACGTCAGGTGGCACTTTTCGGGGAAATGTGCGCGGAACCCCTATTTGTTTATTTTTCTA
AATACATTCAAATATGTATCCGCTCATGAGACAATAACCCTGATAAATGCTTCAATAATATTGAAAAAGG
AAGAGTATGCGCTCACGCAACTGGTCCAGAACCTTGACCGAACGCAGCGGTGGTAACGGCGCAGTGGCGG
TTTTCATGGCTTGTTATGACTGTTTTTTTTTGGGGTACAGTCTATGCCTCGGGCATCCAAGCAGCAAGCG
CGTTACGCCGTGGGTCGATGTTTGATGTTATGGAGCAGCAACGATGTTACGCAGCAGGGCAGTCGCCCTA
AAACAAAGTTAAACATCATGAGGGAAGCGGTGATCGCCGAAGTATCGACTCAACTATCAGAGGTAGTTGG
CGTCATCGAGCGCCATCTCGAACCGACGTTGCTGGCCGTACATTTGTACGGCTCCGCAGTGGATGGCGGC
CTGAAGCCACACAGCGATATTGATTTGCTGGTTACGGTGACCGTAAGGCTTGATGAAACAACGCGGCGAG
CTTTGATCAACGACCTTTTGGAAACTTCGGCTTCCCCTGGAGAGAGCGAGATTCTCCGCGCTGTAGAAGT
CACCATTGTTGTGCACGACGACATCATTCCGTGGCGTTATCCAGCTAAGCGCGAACTGCAATTTGGAGAA
TGGCAGCGCAATGACATTCTTGCAGGTATCTTCGAGCCAGCCACGATCGACATTGATCTGGCTATCTTGC
TGACAAAAGCAAGAGAACATAGCGTTGCCTTGGTAGGTCCAGCGGCGGAGGAACTCTTTGATCCGGTTCC
TGAACAGGATCTATTTGAGGCGCTAAATGAAACCTTAACGCTATGGAACTCGCCGCCCGACTGGGCTGGC
GATGAGCGAAATGTAGTGCTTACGTTGTCCCGCATTTGGTACAGCGCAGTAACCGGCAAAATCGCGCCGA
AGGATGTCGCTGCCGACTGGGCAATGGAGCGCCTGCCGGCCCAGTATCAGCCCGTCATACTTGAAGCTAG
ACAGGCTTATCTTGGACAAGAAGAAGATCGCTTGGCCTCGCGCGCAGATCAGTTGGAAGAATTTGTCCAT
TACGTAAAAGGCGAGATCACCAAGGTAGTCGGCAAATAACTGTCAGACCAAGTTTACTCATATATACTTT
AGATTGATTTAAAACTTCATTTTTAATTTAAAAGGATCTAGGTGAAGATCCTTTTTGATAATCTCATGAC
CAAAATCCCTTAACGTGAGTTTTCGTTCCACTGAGCGTCAGACCCCGTAGAAAAGATCAAAGGATCTTC
